>Addgene plasmid #102964 | pLKO.1P shNFS1_2 | addgene full sequence | sequence record 198377 | Addgene NGS Result
ATTTTTGAATTCTAGATCTTGAGACAAATGGCAGTATTCATCCACAATTTTAAAAGAAAAGGGGGGATTG
GGGGGTACAGTGCAGGGGAAAGAATAGTAGACATAATAGCAACAGACATACAAACTAAAGAATTACAAAA
ACAAATTACAAAAATTCAAAATTTTCGGGTTTATTACAGGGACAGCAGAGATCCACTTTGGCGCCGGCTC
GAGGGGGCCCGGGTTGCGCCTTTTCCAAGGCAGCCCTGGGTTTGCGCAGGGACGCGGCTGCTCTGGGCGT
GGTTCCGGGAAACGCAGCGGCGCCGACCCTGGGTCTCGCACATTCTTCACGTCCGTTCGCAGCGTCACCC
GGATCTTCGCCGCTACCCTTGTGGGCCCCCCGGCGACGCTTCCTGCTCCGCCCCTAAGTCGGGAAGGTTC
CTTGCGGTTCGCGGCGTGCCGGACGTGACAAACGGAAGCCGCACGTCTCACTAGTACCCTCGCAGACGGA
CAGCGCCAGGGAGCAATGGCAGCGCGCCGACCGCGATGGGCTGTGGCCAATAGCGGCTGCTCAGCAGGGC
GCGCCGAGAGCAGCGGCCGGGAAGGGGCGGTGCGGGAGGCGGGGTGTGGGGCGGTAGTGTGGGCCCTGTT
CCTGCCCGCGCGGTGTTCCGCATTCTGCAAGCCTCCGGAGCGCACGTCGGCAGTCGGCTCCCTCGTTGAC
CGAATCACCGACCTCTCTCCCCAGGGGGATCCACCGGAGCTTACCATGACCGAGTACAAGCCCACGGTGC
GCCTCGCCACCCGCGACGACGTCCCCAGGGCCGTACGCACCCTCGCCGCCGCGTTCGCCGACTACCCCGC
CACGCGCCACACCGTCGATCCGGACCGCCACATCGAGCGGGTCACCGAGCTGCAAGAACTCTTCCTCACG
CGCGTCGGGCTCGACATCGGCAAGGTGTGGGTCGCGGACGACGGCGCCGCCGTGGCGGTCTGGACCACGC
CGGAGAGCGTCGAAGCGGGGGCGGTGTTCGCCGAGATCGGCCCGCGCATGGCCGAGTTGAGCGGTTCCCG
GCTGGCCGCGCAGCAACAGATGGAAGGCCTCCTGGCGCCGCACCGGCCCAAGGAGCCCGCGTGGTTCCTG
GCCACCGTCGGCGTCTCGCCCGACCACCAGGGCAAGGGTCTGGGCAGCGCCGTCGTGCTCCCCGGAGTGG
AGGCGGCCGAGCGCGCCGGGGTGCCCGCCTTCCTGGAGACCTCCGCGCCCCGCAACCTCCCCTTCTACGA
GCGGCTCGGCTTCACCGTCACCGCCGACGTCGAGGTGCCCGAAGGACCGCGCACCTGGTGCATGACCCGC
AAGCCCGGTGCCTGAACGCGTTAAGTCGACAATCAACCTCTGGATTACAAAATTTGTGAAAGATTGACTG
GTATTCTTAACTATGTTGCTCCTTTTACGCTATGTGGATACGCTGCTTTAATGCCTTTGTATCATGCTAT
TGCTTCCCGTATGGCTTTCATTTTCTCCTCCTTGTATAAATCCTGGTTGCTGTCTCTTTATGAGGAGTTG
TGGCCCGTTGTCAGGCAACGTGGCGTGGTGTGCACTGTGTTTGCTGACGCAACCCCCACTGGTTGGGGCA
TTGCCACCACCTGTCAGCTCCTTTCCGGGACTTTCGCTTTCCCCCTCCCTATTGCCACGGCGGAACTCAT
CGCCGCCTGCCTTGCCCGCTGCTGGACAGGGGCTCGGCTGTTGGGCACTGACAATTCCGTGGTGTTGTCG
GGGAAATCATCGTCCTTTCCTTGGCTGCTCGCCTGTGTTGCCACCTGGATTCTGCGCGGGACGTCCTTCT
GCTACGTCCCTTCGGCCCTCAATCCAGCGGACCTTCCTTCCCGCGGCCTGCTGCCGGCTCTGCGGCCTCT
TCCGCGTCTTCGCCTTCGCCCTCAGACGAGTCGGATCTCCCTTTGGGCCGCCTCCCCGCGTCGACTTTAA
GACCAATGACTTACAAGGCAGCTGTAGATCTTAGCCACTTTTTAAAAGAAAAGGGGGGACTGGAAGGGCT
AATTCACTCCCAACGAAGACAAGATCTGCTTTTTGCTTGTACTGGGTCTCTCTGGTTAGACCAGATCTGA
GCCTGGGAGCTCTCTGGCTAACTAGGGAACCCACTGCTTAAGCCTCAATAAAGCTTGCCTTGAGTGCTTC
AAGTAGTGTGTGCCCGTCTGTTGTGTGACTCTGGTAACTAGAGATCCCTCAGACCCTTTTAGTCAGTGTG
GAAAATCTCTAGCAGTACGTATAGTAGTTCATGTCATCTTATTATTCAGTATTTATAACTTGCAAAGAAA
TGAATATCAGAGAGTGAGAGGAACTTGTTTATTGCAGCTTATAATGGTTACAAATAAAGCAATAGCATCA
CAAATTTCACAAATAAAGCATTTTTTTCACTGCATTCTAGTTGTGGTTTGTCCAAACTCATCAATGTATC
TTATCATGTCTGGCTCTAGCTATCCCGCCCCTAACTCCGCCCATCCCGCCCCTAACTCCGCCCAGTTCCG
CCCATTCTCCGCCCCATGGCTGACTAATTTTTTTTATTTATGCAGAGGCCGAGGCCGCCTCGGCCTCTGA
GCTATTCCAGAAGTAGTGAGGAGGCTTTTTTGGAGGCCTAGGGACGTACCCAATTCGCCCTATAGTGAGT
CGTATTACGCGCGCTCACTGGCCGTCGTTTTACAACGTCGTGACTGGGAAAACCCTGGCGTTACCCAACT
TAATCGCCTTGCAGCACATCCCCCTTTCGCCAGCTGGCGTAATAGCGAAGAGGCCCGCACCGATCGCCCT
TCCCAACAGTTGCGCAGCCTGAATGGCGAATGGG
[124 nt withheld, positions 2835-2958]
C
[91 nt withheld, positions 2960-3050]
A
[49 nt withheld, positions 3052-3100]
CCTTTGACGTTGGAGTCCACGTTCTTT
[37 nt withheld, positions 3128-3164]
ACCCTATCTCGGTCTATTCTTTTGATTTATAAGGGATTTTGCCGATTTCGGCCTATTGGTTAAAAAATGA
GCTGATTTAACAAAAATTTAACGCGAATTTTAACAAAATATTAACGCTTACAATTTAGGTGGCACTTTTC
GGGGAAATGTGCGCGGAACCCCTATTTGTTTATTTTTCTAAATACATTCAAATATGTATCCGCTCATGAG
ACAATAACCCTGATAAATGCTTCAATAATATTGAAAAAGGAAGAGTATGAGTATTCAACATTTCCGTGTC
GCCCTTATTCCCTTTTTTGCGGCATTTTGCCTTCCTGTTTTTGCTCACCCAGAAACGCTGGTGAAAGTAA
AAGATGCTGAAGATCAGTTGGGTGCACGAGTGGGTTACATCGAACTGGATCTCAACAGCGGTAAGATCCT
TGAGAGTTTTCGCCCCGAAGAACGTTTTCCAATGATGAGCACTTTTAAAGTTCTGCTATGTGGCGCGGTA
TTATCCCGTATTGACGCCGGGCAAGAGCAACTCGGTCGCCGCATACACTATTCTCAGAATGACTTGGTTG
AGTACTCACCAGTCACAGAAAAGCATCTTACGGATGGCATGACAGTAAGAGAATTATGCAGTGCTGCCAT
AACCATGAGTGATAACACTGCGGCCAACTTACTTCTGACAACGATCGGAGGACCGAAGGAGCTAACCGCT
TTTTTGCACAACATGGGGGATCATGTAACTCGCCTTGATCGTTGGGAACCGGAGCTGAATGAAGCCATAC
CAAACGACGAGCGTGACACCACGATGCCTGTAGCAATGGCAACAACGTTGCGCAAACTATTAACTGGCGA
ACTACTTACTCTAGCTTCCCGGCAACAATTAATAGACTGGATGGAGGCGGATAAAGTTGCAGGACCACTT
CTGCGCTCGGCCCTTCCGGCTGGCTGGTTTATTGCTGATAAATCTGGAGCCGGTGAGCGTGGGTCTCGCG
GTATCATTGCAGCACTGGGGCCAGATGGTAAGCCCTCCCGTATCGTAGTTATCTACACGACGGGGAGTCA
GGCAACTATGGATGAACGAAATAGACAGATCGCTGAGATAGGTGCCTCACTGATTAAGCATTGGTAACTG
TCAGACCAAGTTTACTCATATATACTTTAGATTGATTTAAAACTTCATTTTTAATTTAAAAGGATCTAGG
TGAAGATCCTTTTTGATAATCTCATGACCAAAATCCCTTAACGTGAGTTTTCGTTCCACTGAGCGTCAGA
CCCCGTAGAAAAGATCAAAGGATCTTCTTGAGATCCTTTTTTTCTGCGCGTAATCTGCTGCTTGCAAACA
AAAAAACCACCGCTACCAGCGGTGGTTTGTTTGCCGGATCAAGAGCTACCAACTCTTTTTCCGAAGGTAA
CTGGCTTCAGCAGAGCGCAGATACCAAATACTGTTCTTCTAGTGTAGCCGTAGTTAGGCCACCACTTCAA
GAACTCTGTAGCACCGCCTACATACCTCGCTCTGCTAATCCTGTTACCAGTGGCTGCTGCCAGTGGCGAT
AAGTCGTGTCTTACCGGGTTGGACTCAAGACGATAGTTACCGGATAAGGCGCAGCGGTCGGGCTGAACGG
GGGGTTCGTGCACACAGCCCAGCTTGGAGCGAACGACCTACACCGAACTGAGATACCTACAGCGTGAGCT
ATGAGAAAGCGCCACGCTTCCCGAAGGGAGAAAGGCGGACAGGTATCCGGTAAGCGGCAGGGTCGGAACA
GGAGAGCGCACGAGGGAGCTTCCAGGGGGAAACGCCTGGTATCTTTATAGTCCTGTCGGGTTTCGCCACC
TCTGACTTGAGCGTCGATTTTTGTGATGCTCGTCAGGGGGGCGGAGCCTATGGAAAAACGCCAGCAACGC
GGCCTTTTTACGGTTCCTGGCCTTTTGCTGGCCTTTTGCTCACATGTTCTTTCCTGCGTTATCCCCTGAT
TCTGTGGATAACCGTATTACCGCCTTTGAGTGAGCTGATACCGCTCGCCGCAGCCGAACGACCGAGCGCA
GCGAGTCAGTGAGCGAGGAAGCGGAAGAGCGCCCAATACGCAAACCGCCTCTCCCCGCGCGTTGGCCGAT
TCATTAATGCAGCTGGCACGACAGGTTTCCCGACTGGAAAGCGGGCAGTGAGCGCAACGCAATTAATGTG
AGTTAGCTCACTCATTAGGCACCCCAGGCTTTACACTTTATGCTTCCGGCTCGTATGTTGTGTGGAATTG
TGAGCGGATAACAATTTCACACAGGAAACAGCTATGACCATGATTACGCCAAGCGCGCAATTAACCCTCA
CTAAAGGGAACAAAAGCTGGAGCTGCAAGCTTAATGTAGTCTTATGCAATACTCTTGTAGTCTTGCAACA
TGGTAACGATGAGTTAGCAACATGCCTTACAAGGAGAGAAAAAGCACCGTGCATGCCGATTGGTGGAAGT
AAGGTGGTACGATCGTGCCTTATTAGGAAGGCAACAGACGGGTCTGACATGGATTGGACGAACCACTGAA
TTGCCGCATTGCAGAGATATTGTATTTAAGTGCCTAGCTCGATACATAAACGGGTCTCTCTGGTTAGACC
AGATCTGAGCCTGGGAGCTCTCTGGCTAACTAGGGAACCCACTGCTTAAGCCTCAATAAAGCTTGCCTTG
AGTGCTTCAAGTAGTGTGTGCCCGTCTGTTGTGTGACTCTGGTAACTAGAGATCCCTCAGACCCTTTTAG
TCAGTGTGGAAAATCTCTAGCAGTGGCGCCCGAACAGGGACTTGAAAGCGAAAGGGAAACCAGAGGAGCT
CTCTCGACGCAGGACTCGGCTTGCTGAAGCGCGCACGGCAAGAGGCGAGGGGCGGCGACTGGTGAGTACG
CCAAAAATTTTGACTAGCGGAGGCTAGAAGGAGAGAGATGGGTGCGAGAGCGTCAGTATTAAGCGGGGGA
GAATTAGATCGCGATGGGAAAAAATTCGGTTAAGGCCAGGGGGAAAGAAAAAATATAAATTAAAACATAT
AGTATGGGCAAGCAGGGAGCTAGAACGATTCGCAGTTAATCCTGGCCTGTTAGAAACATCAGAAGGCTGT
AGACAAATACTGGGACAGCTACAACCATCCCTTCAGACAGGATCAGAAGAACTTAGATCATTATATAATA
CAGTAGCAACCCTCTATTGTGTGCATCAAAGGATAGAGATAAAAGACACCAAGGAAGCTTTAGACAAGAT
AGAGGAAGAGCAAAACAAAAGTAAGACCACCGCACAGCAAGCGGCCGCTGATCTTCAGACCTGGAGGAGG
AGATATGAGGGACAATTGGAGAAGTGAATTATATAAATATAAAGTAGTAAAAATTGAACCATTAGGAGTA
GCACCCACCAAGGCAAAGAGAAGAGTGGTGCAGAGAGAAAAAAGAGCAGTGGGAATAGGAGCTTTGTTCC
TTGGGTTCTTGGGAGCAGCAGGAAGCACTATGGGCGCAGCGTCAATGACGCTGACGGTACAGGCCAGACA
ATTATTGTCTGGTATAGTGCAGCAGCAGAACAATTTGCTGAGGGCTATTGAGGCGCAACAGCATCTGTTG
CAACTCACAGTCTGGGGCATCAAGCAGCTCCAGGCAAGAATCCTGGCTGTGGAAAGATACCTAAAGGATC
AACAGCTCCTGGGGATTTGGGGTTGCTCTGGAAAACTCATTTGCACCACTGCTGTGCCTTGGAATGCTAG
TTGGAGTAATAAATCTCTGGAACAGATTTGGAATCACACGACCTGGATGGAGTGGGACAGAGAAATTAAC
AATTACACAAGCTTAATACACTCCTTAATTGAAGAATCGCAAAACCAGCAAGAAAAGAATGAACAAGAAT
TATTGGAATTAGATAAATGGGCAAGTTTGTGGAATTGGTTTAACATAACAAATTGGCTGTGGTATATAAA
ATTATTCATAATGATAGTAGGAGGCTTGGTAGGTTTAAGAATAGTTTTTGCTGTACTTTCTATAGTGAAT
AGAGTTAGGCAGGGATATTCACCATTATCGTTTCAGACCCACCTCCCAACCCCGAGGGGACCCAGAGAGG
GCCTATTTCCCATGATTCCTTCATATTTGCATATACGATACAAGGCTGTTAGAGAGATAATTAGAATTAA
TTTGACTGTAAACACAAAGATATTAGTACAAAATACGTGACGTAGAAAGTAATAATTTCTTGGGTAGTTT
GCAGTTTTAAAATTATGTTTTAAAATGGACTATCATATGCTTACCGTAACTTGAAAGTATTTCGATTTCT
TGGCTTTATATATCTTGTGGAAAGGACGAGGTACCGGTGTGAAGCGTCTTCGAGAAATCTCGAGATTTCT
CGAAGACGCTTCAC
Features (pLannotate 1.2.2; 26 found; start..end, strand, type, name):
     48..165     +  misc_feature   cPPT/CTS: central polypurine tract and central termination sequence of HIV-1
    224..724     +  promoter       hPGK promoter: human phosphoglycerate kinase 1 promoter
    746..1345    +  CDS            PuroR (fragment): puromycin N-acetyltransferase; pac from Streptomyces; confers resistance to puromycin
   1361..1949    +  misc_feature   WPRE: woodchuck hepatitis virus posttranscriptional regulatory element
   2000..2019    +  misc_feature   cPPT/CTS (fragment): central polypurine tract and central termination sequence of HIV-1
   2021..2254    +  LTR            3' LTR (ΔU3): self-inactivating 3' long terminal repeat (LTR) from HIV-1
   2332..2453    +  polyA_signal   SV40 poly(A) signal: SV40 polyadenylation signal
   2493..2628    +  rep_origin     SV40 ori: SV40 origin of replication
   2649..2667    -  promoter       T7 promoter: promoter for bacteriophage T7 RNA polymerase
   2675..2830    +  CDS            lacZα (fragment): LacZα fragment of β-galactosidase; lacZ fragment
   2835..3263    +  rep_origin     f1 ori (sequence partly withheld): f1 bacteriophage origin of replication; arrow indicates direction of (+) strand synthesis
   3316..3420    +  promoter       AmpR promoter: bla
   3421..4281    +  CDS            AmpR: β-lactamase; bla; confers resistance to ampicillin, carbenicillin, and related antibiotics
   4452..5040    +  rep_origin     ori: high-copy-number ColE1/pMB1/pBR322/pUC origin of replication
   5223..5315    +  CDS            lacI (fragment): lac repressor; lacI; The lac repressor binds to the lac operator to inhibit transcription in E. coli. This inhibition can be relieved by adding lactose or isopropyl-β-D-thiogalactopyranoside (IPTG).
   5328..5349    +  protein_bind   CAP binding site: CAP binding activates transcription in the presence of cAMP. E. coli catabolite activator protein
   5364..5394    +  promoter       lac promoter: promoter for the E. coli lac operon
   5402..5418    +  protein_bind   lac operator: The lac repressor binds to the lac operator to inhibit transcription in E. coli. This inhibition can be relieved by adding lactose or isopropyl-β-D-thiogalactopyranoside (IPTG). lac repressor encoded by lacI
   5463..5481    +  promoter       T3 promoter: promoter for bacteriophage T3 RNA polymerase
   5509..5735    +  promoter       RSV promoter: Rous sarcoma virus enhancer/promoter
   5736..5916    +  LTR            5' LTR (truncated): truncated 5' long terminal repeat (LTR) from HIV-1
   5963..6088    +  misc_feature   HIV-1 Ψ: packaging signal of human immunodeficiency virus type 1
   6072..6435    +  CDS            HIV-1 gag (fragment): gag protein from human immunodeficiency virus 1; gag
   6581..6814    +  misc_feature   RRE: The Rev response element (RRE) of HIV-1 allows for Rev-dependent mRNA export from the nucleus to the cytoplasm.
   7191..7217    +  CDS            Rev (fragment): human immunodeficiency virus 1 (HIV-1) Rev protein; rev; enhances nuclear export of unspliced and incompletely spliced viral mRNAs
   7221..7461    +  promoter       U6 promoter: RNA polymerase III promoter for human U6 snRNA
