[The description below was written by a language model from this plasmid's Addgene catalogue record and pLannotate feature annotations shown in this document.]
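Description:
pLKO.1P shNFS1_2 is a lentiviral RNAi plasmid built on the Broad Institute pLKO_TRC005 backbone, carrying a short hairpin RNA from The RNAi Consortium collection that targets human NFS1, the cysteine desulfurase gene. The complete plasmid is about 7.5 kb. It is maintained in E. coli at high copy through a ColE1/pUC-type origin and selected with ampicillin via the β-lactamase gene. The backbone also carries an f1 origin, an SV40 origin and poly(A) signal, and remnants of a lac/lacZα cloning region with T3 and T7 promoters.

The transfer cassette follows a third-generation, self-inactivating design. An RSV enhancer/promoter fused to a truncated HIV-1 5' LTR drives production of the viral genomic RNA in packaging cells. The Ψ packaging signal with an adjoining gag fragment directs encapsidation, and the RRE allows Rev-dependent nuclear export. The 3' LTR carries a ΔU3 deletion, so the integrated provirus lacks LTR promoter activity.

Within the provirus, a human U6 RNA polymerase III promoter sits immediately upstream of the hairpin insert, which is small enough that the feature table does not annotate it separately. The cPPT/CTS element follows and aids nuclear import of the viral genome. A human PGK promoter then drives puromycin N-acetyltransferase for selection of transduced mammalian cells, and a WPRE enhances expression of that transcript.

The recorded purpose is suppression of NFS1. The plasmid would be co-transfected with packaging and envelope plasmids to make virus for stable knockdown in human cells, and the associated publication concerns the role of NFS1 in lung tumours and in protection from ferroptosis.
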