Addgene plasmid #102964: pLKO.1P shNFS1_2
Purpose: Suppression of NFS1
Depositing lab: Richard Possemato. Depositing organization: NYU Grossman School of Medicine. Publication: NFS1 undergoes positive selection in lung tumours and protects cells from ferroptosis. Alvarez SW, Sviderskiy VO, Terzi EM, Papagiannakopoulos T, Moreira AL, Adams S, Sabatini DM, Birsoy K, Possemato R. Nature. 2017 Nov 22. doi: 10.1038/nature24637. PubMed 29168506.
Backbone
  Vector backbone: pLKO_TRC005
  Backbone manufacturer: Broad Institute
  Backbone size w/o insert (bp): 7466
  Total vector size (bp): 7518
  Vector type: Lentiviral, RNAi
  Selectable markers: Puromycin
Growth in bacteria
  Bacterial resistance: Ampicillin, 100 μg/mL
  Growth temperature: 37°C
  Growth strain: NEB Stable
  Copy number: High Copy
Gene/Insert
  Gene/Insert name: shNFS1_2
  gRNA/shRNA sequence: TGTGAAGCGTCTTCGAGAAAT
  Species: H. sapiens (human)
  GenBank ID: NM_021100
  Entrez Gene: NFS1 (a.k.a. COXPD52, HUSSY-08, IscS, NIFS)
Resource information
  A portion of this plasmid was derived from a plasmid made by: The RNAi Consortium
Terms and licenses: Academic/Nonprofit Terms; Industry Terms: Not Available to Industry
Depositor comments: TRCN0000229755
How to cite: pLKO.1P shNFS1_2 was a gift from Richard Possemato (Addgene plasmid # 102964 ; http://n2t.net/addgene:102964 ; RRID:Addgene_102964)
