>Addgene plasmid #102964 | pLKO.1P shNFS1_2 | depositor partial sequence | sequence record 194963 | pLKO_TRC005
GAATTCTAGATCTTGAGACAAATGGCAGTATTCATCCACAATTTTAAAAGAAAAGGGGGGATTGGGGGGT
ACAGTGCAGGGGAAAGAATAGTAGACATAATAGCAACAGACATACAAACTAAAGAATTACAAAAACAAAT
TACAAAAATTCAAAATTTTCGGGTTTATTACAGGGACAGCAGAGATCCACTTTGGCGCCGGCTCGAGGGG
GCCCGGGTTGCGCCTTTTCCAAGGCAGCCCTGGGTTTGCGCAGGGACGCGGCTGCTCTGGGCGTGGTTCC
GGGAAACGCAGCGGCGCCGACCCTGGGTCTCGCACATTCTTCACGTCCGTTCGCAGCGTCACCCGGATCT
TCGCCGCTACCCTTGTGGGCCCCCCGGCGACGCTTCCTGCTCCGCCCCTAAGTCGGGAAGGTTCCTTGCG
GTTCGCGGCGTGCCGGACGTGACAAACGGAAGCCGCACGTCTCACTAGTACCCTCGCAGACGGACAGCGC
CAGGGAGCAATGGCAGCGCGCCGACCGCGATGGGCTGTGGCCAATAGCGGCTGCTCAGCAGGGCGCGCCG
AGAGCAGCGGCCGGGAAGGGGCGGTGCGGGAGGCGGGGTGTGGGGCGGTAGTGTGGGCCCTGTTCCTGCC
CGCGCGGTGTTCCGCATTCTGCAAGCCTCCGGAGCGCACGTCGGCAGTCGGCTCCCTCGTTGACCGAATC
ACCGACCTCTCTCCCCAGGGGGATCCACCGGAGCTTACCATGACCGAGTACAAGCCCACGGTGCGCCTCG
CCACCCGCGACGACGTCCCCAGGGCCGTACGCACCCTCGCCGCCGCGTTCGCCGACTACCCCGCCACGCG
CCACACCGTCGATCCGGACCGCCACATCGAGCGGGTCACCGAGCTGCAAGAACTCTTCCTCACGCGCGTC
GGGCTCGACATCGGCAAGGTGTGGGTCGCGGACGACGGCGCCGCCGTGGCGGTCTGGACCACGCCGGAGA
GCGTCGAAGCGGGGGCGGTGTTCGCCGAGATCGGCCCGCGCATGGCCGAGTTGAGCGGTTCCCGGCTGGC
CGCGCAGCAACAGATGGAAGGCCTCCTGGCGCCGCACCGGCCCAAGGAGCCCGCGTGGTTCCTGGCCACC
GTCGGCGTCTCGCCCGACCACCAGGGCAAGGGTCTGGGCAGCGCCGTCGTGCTCCCCGGAGTGGAGGCGG
CCGAGCGCGCCGGGGTGCCCGCCTTCCTGGAGACCTCCGCGCCCCGCAACCTCCCCTTCTACGAGCGGCT
CGGCTTCACCGTCACCGCCGACGTCGAGGTGCCCGAAGGACCGCGCACCTGGTGCATGACCCGCAAGCCC
GGTGCCTGAACGCGTTAAGTCGACAATCAACCTCTGGATTACAAAATTTGTGAAAGATTGACTGGTATTC
TTAACTATGTTGCTCCTTTTACGCTATGTGGATACGCTGCTTTAATGCCTTTGTATCATGCTATTGCTTC
CCGTATGGCTTTCATTTTCTCCTCCTTGTATAAATCCTGGTTGCTGTCTCTTTATGAGGAGTTGTGGCCC
GTTGTCAGGCAACGTGGCGTGGTGTGCACTGTGTTTGCTGACGCAACCCCCACTGGTTGGGGCATTGCCA
CCACCTGTCAGCTCCTTTCCGGGACTTTCGCTTTCCCCCTCCCTATTGCCACGGCGGAACTCATCGCCGC
CTGCCTTGCCCGCTGCTGGACAGGGGCTCGGCTGTTGGGCACTGACAATTCCGTGGTGTTGTCGGGGAAA
TCATCGTCCTTTCCTTGGCTGCTCGCCTGTGTTGCCACCTGGATTCTGCGCGGGACGTCCTTCTGCTACG
TCCCTTCGGCCCTCAATCCAGCGGACCTTCCTTCCCGCGGCCTGCTGCCGGCTCTGCGGCCTCTTCCGCG
TCTTCGCCTTCGCCCTCAGACGAGTCGGATCTCCCTTTGGGCCGCCTCCCCGCGTCGACTTTAAGACCAA
TGACTTACAAGGCAGCTGTAGATCTTAGCCACTTTTTAAAAGAAAAGGGGGGACTGGAAGGGCTAATTCA
CTCCCAACGAAGACAAGATCTGCTTTTTGCTTGTACTGGGTCTCTCTGGTTAGACCAGATCTGAGCCTGG
GAGCTCTCTGGCTAACTAGGGAACCCACTGCTTAAGCCTCAATAAAGCTTGCCTTGAGTGCTTCAAGTAG
TGTGTGCCCGTCTGTTGTGTGACTCTGGTAACTAGAGATCCCTCAGACCCTTTTAGTCAGTGTGGAAAAT
CTCTAGCAGTACGTATAGTAGTTCATGTCATCTTATTATTCAGTATTTATAACTTGCAAAGAAATGAATA
TCAGAGAGTGAGAGGAACTTGTTTATTGCAGCTTATAATGGTTACAAATAAAGCAATAGCATCACAAATT
TCACAAATAAAGCATTTTTTTCACTGCATTCTAGTTGTGGTTTGTCCAAACTCATCAATGTATCTTATCA
TGTCTGGCTCTAGCTATCCCGCCCCTAACTCCGCCCATCCCGCCCCTAACTCCGCCCAGTTCCGCCCATT
CTCCGCCCCATGGCTGACTAATTTTTTTTATTTATGCAGAGGCCGAGGCCGCCTCGGCCTCTGAGCTATT
CCAGAAGTAGTGAGGAGGCTTTTTTGGAGGCCTAGGGACGTACCCAATTCGCCCTATAGTGAGTCGTATT
ACGCGCGCTCACTGGCCGTCGTTTTACAACGTCGTGACTGGGAAAACCCTGGCGTTACCCAACTTAATCG
CCTTGCAGCACATCCCCCTTTCGCCAGCTGGCGTAATAGCGAAGAGGCCCGCACCGATCGCCCTTCCCAA
CAGTTGCGCAGCCTGAATGGCGAATGGG
[124 nt withheld, positions 2829-2952]
C
[91 nt withheld, positions 2954-3044]
A
[49 nt withheld, positions 3046-3094]
CCTTTGACGTTGGAGTCCACGTTCTTT
[37 nt withheld, positions 3122-3158]
ACCCTATCTCGGTCTATTCTTTTGATTTATAAGGGATTTTGCCGATTTCGGCCTATTGGTTAAAAAATGA
GCTGATTTAACAAAAATTTAACGCGAATTTTAACAAAATATTAACGCTTACAATTTAGGTGGCACTTTTC
GGGGAAATGTGCGCGGAACCCCTATTTGTTTATTTTTCTAAATACATTCAAATATGTATCCGCTCATGAG
ACAATAACCCTGATAAATGCTTCAATAATATTGAAAAAGGAAGAGTATGAGTATTCAACATTTCCGTGTC
GCCCTTATTCCCTTTTTTGCGGCATTTTGCCTTCCTGTTTTTGCTCACCCAGAAACGCTGGTGAAAGTAA
AAGATGCTGAAGATCAGTTGGGTGCACGAGTGGGTTACATCGAACTGGATCTCAACAGCGGTAAGATCCT
TGAGAGTTTTCGCCCCGAAGAACGTTTTCCAATGATGAGCACTTTTAAAGTTCTGCTATGTGGCGCGGTA
TTATCCCGTATTGACGCCGGGCAAGAGCAACTCGGTCGCCGCATACACTATTCTCAGAATGACTTGGTTG
AGTACTCACCAGTCACAGAAAAGCATCTTACGGATGGCATGACAGTAAGAGAATTATGCAGTGCTGCCAT
AACCATGAGTGATAACACTGCGGCCAACTTACTTCTGACAACGATCGGAGGACCGAAGGAGCTAACCGCT
TTTTTGCACAACATGGGGGATCATGTAACTCGCCTTGATCGTTGGGAACCGGAGCTGAATGAAGCCATAC
CAAACGACGAGCGTGACACCACGATGCCTGTAGCAATGGCAACAACGTTGCGCAAACTATTAACTGGCGA
ACTACTTACTCTAGCTTCCCGGCAACAATTAATAGACTGGATGGAGGCGGATAAAGTTGCAGGACCACTT
CTGCGCTCGGCCCTTCCGGCTGGCTGGTTTATTGCTGATAAATCTGGAGCCGGTGAGCGTGGGTCTCGCG
GTATCATTGCAGCACTGGGGCCAGATGGTAAGCCCTCCCGTATCGTAGTTATCTACACGACGGGGAGTCA
GGCAACTATGGATGAACGAAATAGACAGATCGCTGAGATAGGTGCCTCACTGATTAAGCATTGGTAACTG
TCAGACCAAGTTTACTCATATATACTTTAGATTGATTTAAAACTTCATTTTTAATTTAAAAGGATCTAGG
TGAAGATCCTTTTTGATAATCTCATGACCAAAATCCCTTAACGTGAGTTTTCGTTCCACTGAGCGTCAGA
CCCCGTAGAAAAGATCAAAGGATCTTCTTGAGATCCTTTTTTTCTGCGCGTAATCTGCTGCTTGCAAACA
AAAAAACCACCGCTACCAGCGGTGGTTTGTTTGCCGGATCAAGAGCTACCAACTCTTTTTCCGAAGGTAA
CTGGCTTCAGCAGAGCGCAGATACCAAATACTGTTCTTCTAGTGTAGCCGTAGTTAGGCCACCACTTCAA
GAACTCTGTAGCACCGCCTACATACCTCGCTCTGCTAATCCTGTTACCAGTGGCTGCTGCCAGTGGCGAT
AAGTCGTGTCTTACCGGGTTGGACTCAAGACGATAGTTACCGGATAAGGCGCAGCGGTCGGGCTGAACGG
GGGGTTCGTGCACACAGCCCAGCTTGGAGCGAACGACCTACACCGAACTGAGATACCTACAGCGTGAGCT
ATGAGAAAGCGCCACGCTTCCCGAAGGGAGAAAGGCGGACAGGTATCCGGTAAGCGGCAGGGTCGGAACA
GGAGAGCGCACGAGGGAGCTTCCAGGGGGAAACGCCTGGTATCTTTATAGTCCTGTCGGGTTTCGCCACC
TCTGACTTGAGCGTCGATTTTTGTGATGCTCGTCAGGGGGGCGGAGCCTATGGAAAAACGCCAGCAACGC
GGCCTTTTTACGGTTCCTGGCCTTTTGCTGGCCTTTTGCTCACATGTTCTTTCCTGCGTTATCCCCTGAT
TCTGTGGATAACCGTATTACCGCCTTTGAGTGAGCTGATACCGCTCGCCGCAGCCGAACGACCGAGCGCA
GCGAGTCAGTGAGCGAGGAAGCGGAAGAGCGCCCAATACGCAAACCGCCTCTCCCCGCGCGTTGGCCGAT
TCATTAATGCAGCTGGCACGACAGGTTTCCCGACTGGAAAGCGGGCAGTGAGCGCAACGCAATTAATGTG
AGTTAGCTCACTCATTAGGCACCCCAGGCTTTACACTTTATGCTTCCGGCTCGTATGTTGTGTGGAATTG
TGAGCGGATAACAATTTCACACAGGAAACAGCTATGACCATGATTACGCCAAGCGCGCAATTAACCCTCA
CTAAAGGGAACAAAAGCTGGAGCTGCAAGCTTAATGTAGTCTTATGCAATACTCTTGTAGTCTTGCAACA
TGGTAACGATGAGTTAGCAACATGCCTTACAAGGAGAGAAAAAGCACCGTGCATGCCGATTGGTGGAAGT
AAGGTGGTACGATCGTGCCTTATTAGGAAGGCAACAGACGGGTCTGACATGGATTGGACGAACCACTGAA
TTGCCGCATTGCAGAGATATTGTATTTAAGTGCCTAGCTCGATACATAAACGGGTCTCTCTGGTTAGACC
AGATCTGAGCCTGGGAGCTCTCTGGCTAACTAGGGAACCCACTGCTTAAGCCTCAATAAAGCTTGCCTTG
AGTGCTTCAAGTAGTGTGTGCCCGTCTGTTGTGTGACTCTGGTAACTAGAGATCCCTCAGACCCTTTTAG
TCAGTGTGGAAAATCTCTAGCAGTGGCGCCCGAACAGGGACTTGAAAGCGAAAGGGAAACCAGAGGAGCT
CTCTCGACGCAGGACTCGGCTTGCTGAAGCGCGCACGGCAAGAGGCGAGGGGCGGCGACTGGTGAGTACG
CCAAAAATTTTGACTAGCGGAGGCTAGAAGGAGAGAGATGGGTGCGAGAGCGTCAGTATTAAGCGGGGGA
GAATTAGATCGCGATGGGAAAAAATTCGGTTAAGGCCAGGGGGAAAGAAAAAATATAAATTAAAACATAT
AGTATGGGCAAGCAGGGAGCTAGAACGATTCGCAGTTAATCCTGGCCTGTTAGAAACATCAGAAGGCTGT
AGACAAATACTGGGACAGCTACAACCATCCCTTCAGACAGGATCAGAAGAACTTAGATCATTATATAATA
CAGTAGCAACCCTCTATTGTGTGCATCAAAGGATAGAGATAAAAGACACCAAGGAAGCTTTAGACAAGAT
AGAGGAAGAGCAAAACAAAAGTAAGACCACCGCACAGCAAGCGGCCGCTGATCTTCAGACCTGGAGGAGG
AGATATGAGGGACAATTGGAGAAGTGAATTATATAAATATAAAGTAGTAAAAATTGAACCATTAGGAGTA
GCACCCACCAAGGCAAAGAGAAGAGTGGTGCAGAGAGAAAAAAGAGCAGTGGGAATAGGAGCTTTGTTCC
TTGGGTTCTTGGGAGCAGCAGGAAGCACTATGGGCGCAGCGTCAATGACGCTGACGGTACAGGCCAGACA
ATTATTGTCTGGTATAGTGCAGCAGCAGAACAATTTGCTGAGGGCTATTGAGGCGCAACAGCATCTGTTG
CAACTCACAGTCTGGGGCATCAAGCAGCTCCAGGCAAGAATCCTGGCTGTGGAAAGATACCTAAAGGATC
AACAGCTCCTGGGGATTTGGGGTTGCTCTGGAAAACTCATTTGCACCACTGCTGTGCCTTGGAATGCTAG
TTGGAGTAATAAATCTCTGGAACAGATTTGGAATCACACGACCTGGATGGAGTGGGACAGAGAAATTAAC
AATTACACAAGCTTAATACACTCCTTAATTGAAGAATCGCAAAACCAGCAAGAAAAGAATGAACAAGAAT
TATTGGAATTAGATAAATGGGCAAGTTTGTGGAATTGGTTTAACATAACAAATTGGCTGTGGTATATAAA
ATTATTCATAATGATAGTAGGAGGCTTGGTAGGTTTAAGAATAGTTTTTGCTGTACTTTCTATAGTGAAT
AGAGTTAGGCAGGGATATTCACCATTATCGTTTCAGACCCACCTCCCAACCCCGAGGGGACCCAGAGAGG
GCCTATTTCCCATGATTCCTTCATATTTGCATATACGATACAAGGCTGTTAGAGAGATAATTAGAATTAA
TTTGACTGTAAACACAAAGATATTAGTACAAAATACGTGACGTAGAAAGTAATAATTTCTTGGGTAGTTT
GCAGTTTTAAAATTATGTTTTAAAATGGACTATCATATGCTTACCGTAACTTGAAAGTATTTCGATTTCT
TGGCTTTATATATCTTGTGGAAAGGACGAGGTACCGGT
